>Addgene plasmid #110605 | pBTK527 | depositor full sequence | sequence record 208065 | pBTK527 sequence 7536 bps
GGCTGGCCAGCCTGCGGGCCTTCTCCTGCTGCCGCTGGGCCTGCTCGATCTGCTGGCCAGCCTGCTGCAC
CAGCGCCGGGCCAGCGGTGGCGGTCTTGCCCTTGGATTCACGCAGCAGCACCCACGGCTGATAACCGGCG
CGGGTGGTGTGCTTGTCCTTGCGGTTGGTGAAGCCCGCCAAGCGGCCATAGTGGCGGCTGTCGGCGCTGG
CCGGGTCGGCGTCGTACTCGCTGGCCAGCGTCCGGGCAATCTGCCCCCGAAGTTCACCGCCTGCGGCGTC
GGCCACCTTGACCCATGCCTGATAGTTCTTCGGGCTGGTTTCCACTACCAGGGCAGGCTCCCGGCCCTCG
GCTTTCATGTCATCCAGGTCAAACTCGCTGAGGTCGTCCACCAGCACCAGACCATGCCGCTCCTGCTCGG
CGGGCCTGATATACACGTCATTGCCCTGGGCATTCATCCGCTTGAGCCATGGCGTGTTCTGGAGCACTTC
GGCGGCTGACCATTCCCGGTTCATCATCTGGCCGGTGGGTGCGTCCCTGACGCCGATATCGAAGCGCTCA
CAGCCCATGGCCTTGAGCTGTCGGCCTATGGCCTGCAAAGTCCTGTCGTTCTTCATCGGGCCACCAAGCG
CAGCCAGATCGAGCCGTCCTCGGTTGTCAGTGGCGTCAGGTCGAGCAAGAGCAACGATGCGATCAGCAGC
ACCACCGTAGGCATCATGGAAGCCAGCATCACGGTTAGCCATAGCTTCCAGTGCCACCCCCGCGACGCGC
TCCGGGCGCTCTGCGCGGCGCTGCTCACCTCGGCGGCTACCTCCCGCAACTCTTTGGCCAGCTCCACCCA
TGCCGCCCCTGTCTGGCGCTGGGCTTTCAGCCACTCCGCCGCCTGCGCCTCGCTGGCCTGCTTGGTCTGG
CTCATGACCTGCCGGGCTTCGTCGGCCAGTGTCGCCATGCTCTGGGCCAGCGGTTCGATCTGCTCCGCTA
ACTCGTTGATGCCTCTGGATTTCTTCACTCTGTCGATTGCGTTCATGGTCTATTGCCTCCCGGTATTCCT
GTAAGTCGATGATCTGGGCGTTGGCGGTGTCGATGTTCAGGGCCACGTCTGCCCGGTCGGTGCGGATGCC
CCGGCCTTCCATCTCCACCACGTTCGGCCCCAGGTGAACACCGGGCAGGCGCTCGATGCCCTGCGCCTCA
AGTGTTCTGTGGTCAATGCGGGCGTCGTGGCCAGCCCGCTCTAATGCCCGGTTGGCATGGTCGGCCCATG
CCTCGCGGGTCTGCTCAAGCCATGCCTTGGGCTTGAGCGCTTCGGTCTTCTGTGCCCCGCCCTTCTCCGG
GGTCTTGCCGTTGTACCGCTTGAACCACTGAGCGGCGGGCCGCTCGATGCCGTCATTGATCCGCTCGGAG
ATCATCAGGTGGCAGTGCGGGTTCTCGCCGCCACCGGCATGGATGGCCAGCGTATACGGCAGGCGCTCGG
CACCGGTCAGGTGCTGGGCGAACTCGGACGCCAGCGCCTTCTGCTGGTCGAGGGTCAGCTCGACCGGCAG
GGCAAATTCGACCTCCTTGAACAGCCGCCCATTGGCGCGTTCATACAGGTCGGCAGCATCCCAGTAGTCG
GCGGGCCGCTCGACGAACTCCGGCATGTGCCCGGATTCGGCGTGCAAGACTTCATCCATGTCGCGGGCAT
ACTTGCCTTCGCGCTGGATGTAGTCGGCCTTGGCCCTGGCCGATTGGCCGCCCGACCTGCTGCCGGTTTT
CGCCGTAAGGTGATAAATCGCCATGCTGCCTCGCTGTTGCTTTTGCTTTTCGGCTCCATGCAATGGCCCT
CGGAGAGCGCACCGCCCGAAGGGTGGCCGTTAGGCCAGTTTCTCGAAGAGAAACCGGTAAGTGCGCCCTC
CCCTACAAAGTAGGGTCGGGATTGCCGCCGCTGTGCCTCCATGATAGCCTACGAGACAGCACATTAACAA
TGGGGTGTCAAGATGGTTAAGGGGAGCAACAAGGCGGCGGATCGGCTGGCCAAGCTCGAAGAACAACGAG
CGCGAATCAATGCCGAAATTCAGCGGGAGCGGGCAAGGGAACAGCAGCAAGAGCGCAAGAACGAAACAAG
GCGCAAGGTGCTGGTGGGGGCCATGATTTTGGCCAAGGTGAACAGCAGCGAGTGGCCGGAGGATCGGCTC
ATGGCGGCAATGGATGCGTACCTTGAACGCGACCACGACCGCGCCTTGTTCGGTCTGCCGCCACGCCAGA
AGGATGAGCCGGGCTGAATGATCGACCGAGACAGGCCCTGCGGGGCTGCACACGCGCCCCCACCCTTCGG
GTAGGGGGAAAGGCCGCTAAAGCGGCTAAAAGCGCTCCAGCGTATTTCTGCGGGGTTTGGTGTGGGGTTT
AGCGGGCTTTGCCCGCCTTTCCCCCTGCCGCGCAGCGGTGGGGCGGTGTGTAGCCTAGCGCAGCGAATAG
ACCAGCTATCCGGCCTCTGGCCGGGCATATTGGGCAAGGGCAGCAGCGCCCCACAAGGGCGCTGATAACC
GCGCCTAGTGGATTATTCTTAGATAATCATGGATGGATTTTTCCAACACCCCGCCAGCCCCCGCCCCTGC
TGGGTTTGCAGGTTTGGGGGCGTGACAGTTATTGCAGGGGTTCGTGACAGTTATTGCAGGGGGGCGTGAC
AGTTATTGCAGGGGTTCGTGACAGTTAGTACGGGAGTGACGGGCACTGGCTGGCAATGTCTAGCAACGGC
AGGCATTTCGGCTGAGGGTAAAAGAACTTTCCGCTAAGCGATAGACTGTATGTAAACACAGTATTGCAAG
GACGCGGAACATGCCTCATGTGGCGGCCAGGACGGCCAGCCGGGATCGGGATACTGGTCGTTACCAGAGC
CACCGACCCGAGCAAACCCTTCTCTATCAGATCGTTGACGAGTATTACCCGGCATTCGCTGCGCTTATGG
CAGAGCAGGGAAAGGAATTGCCGGGCTATGTGCAACGGGAATTTGAAGAATTTCTCCAATGCGGGCGGCT
GGAGCATGGCTTTCTACGGGTTCGCTGCGAGTCTTGCCACGCCGAGCACCTGGTCGCTTTCAGAAATCAA
TCTAAAGTATATATGAGTAAACTTGGTCTGACAGGCCCCTGAATTCGCATCTAGACTGATGAGACGTGGT
AGAGCCACAAACAGCCGGTACAAGCAACGATCTCCAGGACCATCTGAATCATGCGCGGATGACACGAACT
CACGACGGCGATCACAGACATTAACCCACAGTACAGACACTGCGACAACGTGGCAATTCGTCGCAATACA
ACGTAACGGGCTTCCCATACAATCGATTAGAGATTGTCATCGCACCTGATTGCCCGACATTATCGCGAGT
TATAACCCATTTATACCCATATAAATCAGCATCCATGTTGGAATTTAATCGCGTGAGCCTATGTAACGGG
CTTCCCATACAATCGATTAGAGATTGTCATCGCACCTGATTGCCCGACATTATCGCGAGTTATAACCCAT
TTATACCCATATAAATCAGCATCCATGTTGGAATTTAATCGCGTGAGCCATCCGTAATCGTTAATCCGCA
AATAACGTAAAAACCCGCTTCGGCGGGTTTTTTTATGGGGGGAGTTTAGGGAAAGAGCATTTGTCAGCTG
GAAATCTGCTCGTCAGTGGTGCTCACACTGACGAATCATGTACAGATCATACCGATGACTGCCTGGCGAC
TCACAACTAAGCAAGACAGCCGGAACCAGCGCCGGCGAACACCACTGCATATATGGCATATCACAACAGT
CCACGTCTCAAGCAGTTACAGAGATGTTACGAACCACTAGTGCACTGCAGTACACCAGGCATCAAATAAA
ACGAAAGGCTCAGTCGAAAGACTGGGCCTTTCGTTTTATCTGTTGTTTGTCGGTGAACGCTCTCTACTAG
AGTCACACTGGCTCACCTTCGGGTGGGCCTTTCTGCGTTTATACCGAGCGGCCGCGTGTTACAACCAATT
AACCAATTCTGATTAGAAAAACTCATCGAGCATCAAATGAAACTGCAATTTATTCATATCAGGATTATCA
ATACCATATTTTTGAAAAAGCCGTTTCTGTAATGAAGGAGAAAACTCACCGAGGCAGTTCCATAGGATGG
CAAGATCCTGGTATCGGTCTGCGATTCCGACTCGTCCAACATCAATACAACCTATTAATTTCCCCTCGTC
AAAAATAAGGTTATCAAGTGAGAAATCACCATGAGTGACGACTGAATCCGGTGAGAATGGCAAAAGCTTA
TGCATTTCTTTCCAGACTTGTTCAACAGGCCAGCCATTACGCTCGTCATCAAAATCACTCGCATCAACCA
AACCGTTATTCATTCGTGATTGCGCCTGAGCGAGGCGAAATACGCGATCGCTGTTAAAAGGACAATTACA
AACAGGAATCGAATGCAACCGGCGCAGGAACACTGCCAGCGCATCAACAATATTTTCACCTGAATCAGGA
TATTCTTCTAATACCTGGAATGCTGTTTTCCCGGGGATCGCAGTGGTGAGTAACCATGCATCATCAGGAG
TACGGATAAAATGCTTGATGGTCGGAAGAGGCATAAATTCCGTCAGCCAGTTTAGTCTGACCATCTCATC
TGTAACATCATTGGCAACGCTACCTTTGCCATGTTTCAGAAACAACTCTGGCGCATCGGGCTTCCCATAC
AATCGATAGATTGTCGCACCTGATTGCCCGACATTATCGCGAGCCCATTTATACCCATATAAATCAGCAT
CCATGTTGGAATTTAATCGCGGCCTGGAGCAAGACGTTTCCCGTTGAATATGGCTCATAACACCCCTTGT
ATTACTGTTTATGTAAGCAGACAGTTTTATTGTTCATGATGATATATTTTTATCTTGTGCAATGTAACAT
CAGAGATTTTGAGACACAACGTGGCTTTGTTGAATAAATCGAACTTTTGCTGAGTTGAAGGATCAGTCAT
GACCAAAATCCCTTAACGTGAGTCAGCCTGCCGCCTTGGGCCGGGTGATGTCGTACTTGCCCGCCGCGAA
CTCGGTTACCGTCCAGCCCAGCGCGACCAGCTCCGGCAACGCCTCGCGCACCCGCTTGCGGCGCTTGCGC
ATGGTCGAACCACTGGCCTCTGACGGCCAGACATAGCCGCACAAGGTATCTATGGAAGCCTTGCCGGTTT
TGCCGGGGTCGATCCAGCCACACAGCCGCTGGTGCAGCAGGCGGGCGGTTTCGCTGTCCAGCGCCCGCAC
CTCGTCCATGCTGATGCGCACATGCTGGCCGCCACCCATGACGGCCTGCGCGATCAAGGGGTTCAGGGCC
ACGTACAGGCGCCCGTCCGCCTCGTCGCTGGCGTACTCCGACAGCAGCCGAAACCCCTGCCGCTTGCGGC
CATTCTGGGCGATGATGGATACCTTCCAAAGGCGCTCGATGCAGTCCTGTATGTGCTTGAGCGCCCCACC
ACTATCGACCTCTGCCCCGATTTCCTTTGCCAGCGCCCGATAGCTACCTTTGACCACATGGCATTCAGCG
GTGACGGCCTCCCACTTGGGTTCCAGGAACAGCCGGAGCTGCCGTCCGCCTTCGGTCTTGGGTTCCGGGC
CAAGCACTAGGCCATTAGGCCCAGCCATGGCCACCAGCCCTTGCAGGATGCGCAGATCATCAGCGCCCAG
CGGCTCCGGGCCGCTGAACTCGATCCGCTTGCCGTCGCCGTAGTCATACGTCACGTCCAGCTTGCTGCGC
TTGCGCTCGCCCCGCTTGAGGGCACGGAACAGGCCGGGGGCCAGACAGTGCGCCGGGTCGTGCCGGACGT
GGCTGAGGCTGTGCTTGTTCTTAGGCTTCACCACGGGGCACCCCCTTGCTCTTGCGCTGCCTCTCCAGCA
CGGCGGGCTTGAGCACCCCGCCGTCATGCCGCCTGAACCACCGATCAGCGAACGGTGCGCCATAGTTGGC
CTTGCTCACACCGAAGCGGACGAAGAACCGGCGCTGGTCGTCGTCCACACCCCATTCCTCGGCCTCGGCG
CTGGTCATGCTCGACAGGTAGGACTGCCAGCGGATGTTATCGACCAGTACCGAGCTGCCCCGGCTGGCCT
GCTGCTGGTCGCCTGCGCCCATCATGGCCGCGCCCTTGCTGGCATGGTGCAGGAACACGATAGAGCACCC
GGTATCGGCGGCGATGGCCTCCATGCGACCGATGACCTGGGCCATGGGGCCGCTGGCGTTTTCTTCCTCG
ATGTGGAACCGGCGCAGCGTGTCCAGCACCATCAGGCGGCGGCCCTCGGCGGCGCGCTTGAGGCCGTCGA
ACCACTCCGGGGCCATGATGTTGGGCAGGCTGCCGATCAGCGGCTGGATCAGCAGGCCGTCAGCCACGGC
TTGCCGTTCCTCGGCGCTGAGGTGCGCCCCAAGGGCGTGCAGGCGGTGATGAATGGCGGTGGGCGGGTCT
TCGGCGGGCAGGTAGATCACCGGGCCGGTGGGCAGTTCGCCCACCTCCAGCAGATCCGGCCCGCCTGCAA
TCTGTGCGGCCAGTTGCAGGGCCAGCATGGATTTACCGGCACCACCGGGCGACACCAGCGCCCCGACCGT
ACCGGCCACCATGTTGGGCAAAACGTAGTCCAGCGGTGGCGGCGCTGCTGCGAACGCCTCCAGAATATTG
ATAGGCTTATGGGTAGCCATTGATTGCCTCCTTTGCAGGCAGTTGGTGGTTAGGCGCTGGCGGGGTCACT
ACCCCCGCCCTGCGCCGCTCTGAGTTCTTCCAGGCACTCGCGCAGCGCCTCGTATTCGTCGTCGGTCAGC
CAGAACTTGCGCTGACGCATCCCTTTGGCCTTCATGCGCTCGGCATATCGCGCTTGGCGTACAGCGTCAG
GGCTGGCCAGCAGGTCGCCGGTCTGCTTGTCCTTTTGGTCTTTCATATCAGTCACCGAGAAACTTGCCGG
GGCCGAAAGGCTTGTCTTCGCGGAACAAGGACAAGGTGCAGCCGTCAAGGTTAAGGCTGGCCATATCAGC
GACTGAAAAGCGGCCAGCCTCGGCCTTGTTTGACGTATAACCAAAGCCACCGGGCAACCAATAGCCCTTG
TCACTTTTGATCAGGTAGACCGACCCTGAAGCGCTTTTTTCGTATTCCATAAAACCCCCTTCTGTGCGTG
AGTACTCATAGTATAACAGGCGTGAGTACCAACGCAAGCACTACATGCTGAAATCTGGCCCGCCCCTGTC
CATGCCTCGCTGGCGGGGTGCCGGTGCCCGTGCCAGCTCGGCCCGCGCAAGCTGGACGCTGGGCAGACCC
ATGACCTTGCTGACGGTGCGCTCGATGTAATCCGCTTCGTGGCCGGGCTTGCGCTCTGCCAGCGCTGGGC
TGGCCTCGGCCATGGCCTTGCCGATTTCCTCGGCACTGCGGCCCCGGCTGGCCAGCTTCTGCGCGGCGAT
AAAGTCGCACTTGCTGAGGTCATGACCGAAGCGCTTGACCAGCCCGGCCATCTCGCTGCGGTACTCGTCC
AGCGCCGTGCGCCGGTGGCGGCTAAGCTGCCGCTCGGGCAGTTCGA
Features (pLannotate 1.2.2; 11 found; start..end, strand, type, name):
   1855..1942    -  oriT           RSF1010 oriT: origin of transfer of the broad-host-range plasmid RSF1010 (Scholz et al., 1989)
   1973..2254    +  CDS            mobC: MOBC_ECOLX - Protein predicted: Swiss-Prot protein existence level 4. This protein is essential to promote the specific transfer of the plasmid in the presence of conjugative plasmids. From Escherichia coli.
   2284..2678    +  rep_origin     RSF1010 oriV: replication origin of the broad-host-range plasmid RSF1010; requires the RSF1010 RepA/B/C proteins for replication (Scholz et al., 1989)
   3428..3541    -  CDS            KKA1_SALTM (fragment): Protein inferred from homology: Swiss-Prot protein existence level 3. Resistance to kanamycin and structurally-related aminoglycosides, including amikacin. From Salmonella typhimurium.
   3843..3914    +  terminator     rrnB T1 terminator: transcription terminator T1 from the E. coli rrnB gene
   3930..3957    +  terminator     T7Te terminator: phage T7 early transcription terminator
   4003..4818    -  CDS            KanR: aminoglycoside phosphotransferase; aph(3')-Ia; confers resistance to kanamycin in bacteria or G418 (Geneticin®) in eukaryotes
   4993..5844    -  CDS            RSF1010 RepC: replication protein C of the broad-host-range plasmid RSF1010 (Scholz et al., 1989); repC
   5831..6670    -  CDS            RSF1010 RepA: replication protein A of the broad-host-range plasmid RSF1010 (Scholz et al., 1989); repA
   6662..6736    -  ncRNA          Plasmid R1162: Accession: RF00043 - R1162-like plasmid antisense RNA
   7184..1774    -  CDS            mobA (across the origin): MOBA2_ECOLX - Also known as repB. Experimental evidence at protein level: Swiss-Prot protein existence level 1. Part of the relaxosome complex that is responsible for plasmid transfer during conjugation. Locally unwinds DNA and catalyzes the cleavage of one of the DNA strands at oriT. The cleaved strand is then transferred through the dedicated type IV secretion apparatus. MobA remains covalently linked at the 5' end of the strand, and once in the recipient cell, it probably catalyzes the rejoining of the two ends of the strand, re-forming the circular plasmid DNA. The primase activity of MobA
