>Addgene plasmid #110605 | pBTK527 | addgene full sequence | sequence record 217970 | Addgene NGS Result
GCGATTAAATTCCAACATGGATGCTGATTTATATGGGTATAAATGGGTTATAACTCGCGATAATGTCGGG
CAATCAGGTGCGATGACAATCTCTAATCGATTGTATGGGAAGCCCGTTACATAGGCTCACGCGATTAAAT
TCCAACATGGATGCTGATTTATATGGGTATAAATGGGTTATAACTCGCGATAATGTCGGGCAATCAGGTG
CGATGACAATCTCTAATCGATTGTATGGGAAGCCCGTTACGTTGTATTGCGACGAATTGCCACGTTGTCG
CAGTGTCTGTACTGTGGGTTAATGTCTGTGATCGCCGTCGTGAGTTCGTGTCATCCGCGCATGATTCAGA
TGGTCCTGGAGATCGTTGCTTGTACCGGCTGTTTGTGGCTCTACCACGTCTCATCAGTCTAGATGCGAAT
TCAGGGGCCTGTCAGACCAAGTTTACTCATATATACTTTAGATTGATTTCTGAAAGCGACCAGGTGCTCG
GCGTGGCAAGACTCGCAGCGAACCCGTAGAAAGCCATGCTCCAGCCGCCCGCATTGGAGAAATTCTTCAA
ATTCCCGTTGCACATAGCCCGGCAATTCCTTTCCCTGCTCTGCCATAAGCGCAGCGAATGCCGGGTAATA
CTCGTCAACGATCTGATAGAGAAGGGTTTGCTCGGGTCGGTGGCTCTGGTAACGACCAGTATCCCGATCC
CGGCTGGCCGTCCTGGCCGCCACATGAGGCATGTTCCGCGTCCTTGCAATACTGTGTTTACATACAGTCT
ATCGCTTAGCGGAAAGTTCTTTTACCCTCAGCCGAAATGCCTGCCGTTGCTAGACATTGCCAGCCAGTGC
CCGTCACTCCCGTACTAACTGTCACGAACCCCTGCAATAACTGTCACGCCCCCCTGCAATAACTGTCACG
AACCCCTGCAATAACTGTCACGCCCCCAAACCTGCAAACCCAGCAGGGGCGGGGGCTGGCGGGGTGTTGG
AAAAATCCATCCATGATTATCTAAGAATAATCCACTAGGCGCGGTTATCAGCGCCCTTGTGGGGCGCTGC
TGCCCTTGCCCAATATGCCCGGCCAGAGGCCGGATAGCTGGTCTATTCGCTGCGCTAGGCTACACACCGC
CCCACCGCTGCGCGGCAGGGGGAAAGGCGGGCAAAGCCCGCTAAACCCCACACCAAACCCCGCAGAAATA
CGCTGGAGCGCTTTTAGCCGCTTTAGCGGCCTTTCCCCCTACCCGAAGGGTGGGGGCGCGTGTGCAGCCC
CGCAGGGCCTGTCTCGGTCGATCATTCAGCCCGGCTCATCCTTCTGGCGTGGCGGCAGACCGAACAAGGC
GCGGTCGTGGTCGCGTTCAAGGTACGCATCCATTGCCGCCATGAGCCGATCCTCCGGCCACTCGCTGCTG
TTCACCTTGGCCAAAATCATGGCCCCCACCAGCACCTTGCGCCTTGTTTCGTTCTTGCGCTCTTGCTGCT
GTTCCCTTGCCCGCACCCGCTGAATTTCGGCATTGATTCGCGCTCGTTGTTCTTCGAGCTTGGCCAGCCG
ATCCGCCGCCTTGTTGCTCCCCTTAACCATCTTGACACCCCATTGTTAATGTGCTGTCTCGTAGGCTATC
ATGGAGGCACAGCGGCGGCAATCCCGACCCTACTTTGTAGGGGAGGGCGCACTTACCGGTTTCTCTTCGA
GAAACTGGCCTAACGGCCACCCTTCGGGCGGTGCGCTCTCCGAGGGCCATTGCATGGAGCCGAAAAGCAA
AAGCAACAGCGAGGCAGCATGGCGATTTATCACCTTACGGCGAAAACCGGCAGCAGGTCGGGCGGCCAAT
CGGCCAGGGCCAAGGCCGACTACATCCAGCGCGAAGGCAAGTATGCCCGCGACATGGATGAAGTCTTGCA
CGCCGAATCCGGGCACATGCCGGAGTTCGTCGAGCGGCCCGCCGACTACTGGGATGCTGCCGACCTGTAT
GAACGCGCCAATGGGCGGCTGTTCAAGGAGGTCGAATTTGCCCTGCCGGTCGAGCTGACCCTCGACCAGC
AGAAGGCGCTGGCGTCCGAGTTCGCCCAGCACCTGACCGGTGCCGAGCGCCTGCCGTATACGCTGGCCAT
CCATGCCGGTGGCGGCGAGAACCCGCACTGCCACCTGATGATCTCCGAGCGGATCAATGACGGCATCGAG
CGGCCCGCCGCTCAGTGGTTCAAGCGGTACAACGGCAAGACCCCGGAGAAGGGCGGGGCACAGAAGACCG
AAGCGCTCAAGCCCAAGGCATGGCTTGAGCAGACCCGCGAGGCATGGGCCGACCATGCCAACCGGGCATT
AGAGCGGGCTGGCCACGACGCCCGCATTGACCACAGAACACTTGAGGCGCAGGGCATCGAGCGCCTGCCC
GGTGTTCACCTGGGGCCGAACGTGGTGGAGATGGAAGGCCGGGGCATCCGCACCGACCGGGCAGACGTGG
CCCTGAACATCGACACCGCCAACGCCCAGATCATCGACTTACAGGAATACCGGGAGGCAATAGACCATGA
ACGCAATCGACAGAGTGAAGAAATCCAGAGGCATCAACGAGTTAGCGGAGCAGATCGAACCGCTGGCCCA
GAGCATGGCGACACTGGCCGACGAAGCCCGGCAGGTCATGAGCCAGACCCAGCAGGCCAGCGAGGCGCAG
GCGGCGGAGTGGCTGAAAGCCCAGCGCCAGACAGGGGCGGCATGGGTGGAGCTGGCCAAAGAGTTGCGGG
AGGTAGCCGCCGAGGTGAGCAGCGCCGCGCAGAGCGCCCGGAGCGCGTCGCGGGGGTGGCACTGGAAGCT
ATGGCTAACCGTGATGCTGGCTTCCATGATGCCTACGGTGGTGCTGCTGATCGCATCGTTGCTCTTGCTC
GACCTGACGCCACTGACAACCGAGGACGGCTCGATCTGGCTGCGCTTGGTGGCCCGATGAAGAACGACAG
GACTTTGCAGGCCATAGGCCGACAGCTCAAGGCCATGGGCTGTGAGCGCTTCGATATCGGCGTCAGGGAC
GCCACCACCGGCCAGATGATGAACCGGGAATGGTCAGCCGCCGAAGTGCTCCAGAACACGCCATGGCTCA
AGCGGATGAATGCCCAGGGCAATGACGTGTATATCAGGCCCGCCGAGCAGGAGCGGCATGGTCTGGTGCT
GGTGGACGACCTCAGCGAGTTTGACCTGGATGACATGAAAGCCGAGGGCCGGGAGCCTGCCCTGGTAGTG
GAAACCAGCCCGAAGAACTATCAGGCATGGGTCAAGGTGGCCGACGCCGCAGGCGGTGAACTTCGGGGGC
AGATTGCCCGGACGCTGGCCAGCGAGTACGACGCCGACCCGGCCAGCGCCGACAGCCGCCACTATGGCCG
CTTGGCGGGCTTCACCAACCGCAAGGACAAGCACACCACCCGCGCCGGTTATCAGCCGTGGGTGCTGCTG
CGTGAATCCAAGGGCAAGACCGCCACCGCTGGCCCGGCGCTGGTGCAGCAGGCTGGCCAGCAGATCGAGC
AGGCCCAGCGGCAGCAGGAGAAGGCCCGCAGGCTGGCCAGCCTCGAACTGCCCGAGCGGCAGCTTAGCCG
CCACCGGCGCACGGCGCTGGACGAGTACCGCAGCGAGATGGCCGGGCTGGTCAAGCGCTTCGGTGATGAC
CTCAGCAAGTGCGACTTTATCGCCGCGCAGAAGCTGGCCAGCCGGGGCCGCAGTGCCGAGGAAATCGGCA
AGGCCATGGCCGAGGCCAGCCCAGCGCTGGCAGAGCGCAAGCCCGGCCACGAAGCGGATTACATCGAGCG
CACCGTCAGCAAGGTCATGGGTCTGCCCAGCGTCCAGCTTGCGCGGGCCGAGCTGGCACGGGCACCGGCA
CCCCGCCAGCGAGGCATGGACAGGGGCGGGCCAGATTTCAGCATGTAGTGCTTGCGTTGGTACTCACGCC
TGTTATACTATGAGTACTCACGCACAGAAGGGGGTTTTATGGAATACGAAAAAAGCGCTTCAGGGTCGGT
CTACCTGATCAAAAGTGACAAGGGCTATTGGTTGCCCGGTGGCTTTGGTTATACGTCAAACAAGGCCGAG
GCTGGCCGCTTTTCAGTCGCTGATATGGCCAGCCTTAACCTTGACGGCTGCACCTTGTCCTTGTTCCGCG
AAGACAAGCCTTTCGGCCCCGGCAAGTTTCTCGGTGACTGATATGAAAGACCAAAAGGACAAGCAGACCG
GCGACCTGCTGGCCAGCCCTGACGCTGTACGCCAAGCGCGATATGCCGAGCGCATGAAGGCCAAAGGGAT
GCGTCAGCGCAAGTTCTGGCTGACCGACGACGAATACGAGGCGCTGCGCGAGTGCCTGGAAGAACTCAGA
GCGGCGCAGGGCGGGGGTAGTGACCCCGCCAGCGCCTAACCACCAACTGCCTGCAAAGGAGGCAATCAAT
GGCTACCCATAAGCCTATCAATATTCTGGAGGCGTTCGCAGCAGCGCCGCCACCGCTGGACTACGTTTTG
CCCAACATGGTGGCCGGTACGGTCGGGGCGCTGGTGTCGCCCGGTGGTGCCGGTAAATCCATGCTGGCCC
TGCAACTGGCCGCACAGATTGCAGGCGGGCCGGATCTGCTGGAGGTGGGCGAACTGCCCACCGGCCCGGT
GATCTACCTGCCCGCCGAAGACCCGCCCACCGCCATTCATCACCGCCTGCACGCCCTTGGGGCGCACCTC
AGCGCCGAGGAACGGCAAGCCGTGGCTGACGGCCTGCTGATCCAGCCGCTGATCGGCAGCCTGCCCAACA
TCATGGCCCCGGAGTGGTTCGACGGCCTCAAGCGCGCCGCCGAGGGCCGCCGCCTGATGGTGCTGGACAC
GCTGCGCCGGTTCCACATCGAGGAAGAAAACGCCAGCGGCCCCATGGCCCAGGTCATCGGTCGCATGGAG
GCCATCGCCGCCGATACCGGGTGCTCTATCGTGTTCCTGCACCATGCCAGCAAGGGCGCGGCCATGATGG
GCGCAGGCGACCAGCAGCAGGCCAGCCGGGGCAGCTCGGTACTGGTCGATAACATCCGCTGGCAGTCCTA
CCTGTCGAGCATGACCAGCGCCGAGGCCGAGGAATGGGGTGTGGACGACGACCAGCGCCGGTTCTTCGTC
CGCTTCGGTGTGAGCAAGGCCAACTATGGCGCACCGTTCGCTGATCGGTGGTTCAGGCGGCATGACGGCG
GGGTGCTCAAGCCCGCCGTGCTGGAGAGGCAGCGCAAGAGCAAGGGGGTGCCCCGTGGTGAAGCCTAAGA
ACAAGCACAGCCTCAGCCACGTCCGGCACGACCCGGCGCACTGTCTGGCCCCCGGCCTGTTCCGTGCCCT
CAAGCGGGGCGAGCGCAAGCGCAGCAAGCTGGACGTGACGTATGACTACGGCGACGGCAAGCGGATCGAG
TTCAGCGGCCCGGAGCCGCTGGGCGCTGATGATCTGCGCATCCTGCAAGGGCTGGTGGCCATGGCTGGGC
CTAATGGCCTAGTGCTTGGCCCGGAACCCAAGACCGAAGGCGGACGGCAGCTCCGGCTGTTCCTGGAACC
CAAGTGGGAGGCCGTCACCGCTGATGCCATGGTGGTCAAAGGTAGCTATCGGGCGCTGGCAAAGGAAATC
GGGGCAGAGGTCGATAGTGGTGGGGCGCTCAAGCACATACAGGACTGCATCGAGCGCCTTTGGAAGGTAT
CCATCATCGCCCAGAATGGCCGCAAGCGGCAGGGGTTTCGGCTGCTGTCGGAGTACGCCAGCGACGAGGC
GGACGGGCGCCTGTACGTGGCCCTGAACCCCTTGATCGCGCAGGCCGTCATGGGTGGCGGCCAGCATGTG
CGCATCAGCATGGACGAGGTGCGGGCGCTGGACAGCGAAACCGCCCGCCTGCTGCACCAGCGGCTGTGTG
GCTGGATCGACCCCGGCAAAACCGGCAAGGCTTCCATAGATACCTTGTGCGGCTATGTCTGGCCGTCAGA
GGCCAGTGGTTCGACCATGCGCAAGCGCCGCCAGCGGGTGCGCGAGGCGTTGCCGGAGCTGGTCGCGCTG
GGCTGGACGGTAACCGAGTTCGCGGCGGGCAAGTACGACATCACCCGGCCCAAGGCGGCAGGCTGACTCA
CGTTAAGGGATTTTGGTCATGACTGATCCTTCAACTCAGCAAAAGTTCGATTTATTCAACAAAGCCACGT
TGTGTCTCAAAATCTCTGATGTTACATTGCACAAGATAAAAATATATCATCATGAACAATAAAACTGTCT
GCTTACATAAACAGTAATACAAGGGGTGTTATGAGCCATATTCAACGGGAAACGTCTTGCTCCAGGCCGC
GATTAAATTCCAACATGGATGCTGATTTATATGGGTATAAATGGGCTCGCGATAATGTCGGGCAATCAGG
TGCGACAATCTATCGATTGTATGGGAAGCCCGATGCGCCAGAGTTGTTTCTGAAACATGGCAAAGGTAGC
GTTGCCAATGATGTTACAGATGAGATGGTCAGACTAAACTGGCTGACGGAATTTATGCCTCTTCCGACCA
TCAAGCATTTTATCCGTACTCCTGATGATGCATGGTTACTCACCACTGCGATCCCCGGGAAAACAGCATT
CCAGGTATTAGAAGAATATCCTGATTCAGGTGAAAATATTGTTGATGCGCTGGCAGTGTTCCTGCGCCGG
TTGCATTCGATTCCTGTTTGTAATTGTCCTTTTAACAGCGATCGCGTATTTCGCCTCGCTCAGGCGCAAT
CACGAATGAATAACGGTTTGGTTGATGCGAGTGATTTTGATGACGAGCGTAATGGCTGGCCTGTTGAACA
AGTCTGGAAAGAAATGCATAAGCTTTTGCCATTCTCACCGGATTCAGTCGTCACTCATGGTGATTTCTCA
CTTGATAACCTTATTTTTGACGAGGGGAAATTAATAGGTTGTATTGATGTTGGACGAGTCGGAATCGCAG
ACCGATACCAGGATCTTGCCATCCTATGGAACTGCCTCGGTGAGTTTTCTCCTTCATTACAGAAACGGCT
TTTTCAAAAATATGGTATTGATAATCCTGATATGAATAAATTGCAGTTTCATTTGATGCTCGATGAGTTT
TTCTAATCAGAATTGGTTAATTGGTTGTAACACGCGGCCGCTCGGTATAAACGCAGAAAGGCCCACCCGA
AGGTGAGCCAGTGTGACTCTAGTAGAGAGCGTTCACCGACAAACAACAGATAAAACGAAAGGCCCAGTCT
TTCGACTGAGCCTTTCGTTTTATTTGATGCCTGGTGTACTGCAGTGCACTAGTGGTTCGTAACATCTCTG
TAACTGCTTGAGACGTGGACTGTTGTGATATGCCATATATGCAGTGGTGTTCGCCGGCGCTGGTTCCGGC
TGTCTTGCTTAGTTGTGAGTCGCCAGGCAGTCATCGGTATGATCTGTACATGATTCGTCAGTGTGAGCAC
CACTGACGAGCAGATTTCCAGCTGACAAATGCTCTTTCCCTAAACTCCCCCCATAAAAAAACCCGCCGAA
GCGGGTTTTTACGTTATTTGCGGATTAACGATTACGGATGGCTCAC
Features (pLannotate 1.2.2; 12 found; start..end, strand, type, name):
      2..115     +  CDS            KKA1_SALTM (fragment): Protein inferred from homology: Swiss-Prot protein existence level 3. Resistance to kanamycin and structurally-related aminoglycosides, including amikacin. From Salmonella typhimurium.
    865..1259    -  rep_origin     RSF1010 oriV: replication origin of the broad-host-range plasmid RSF1010; requires the RSF1010 RepA/B/C proteins for replication (Scholz et al., 1989)
   1289..1570    -  CDS            mobC: MOBC_ECOLX - Protein predicted: Swiss-Prot protein existence level 4. This protein is essential to promote the specific transfer of the plasmid in the presence of conjugative plasmids. From Escherichia coli.
   1601..1688    +  oriT           RSF1010 oriT: origin of transfer of the broad-host-range plasmid RSF1010 (Scholz et al., 1989)
   2517..2927    +  CDS            mobB: MOBB2_ECOLX - Protein predicted: Swiss-Prot protein existence level 4. This protein is essential to promote the specific transfer of the plasmid in the presence of conjugative plasmids. From Escherichia coli.
   2927..3898    +  CDS            RSF1010 RepB: replication protein B of the broad-host-range plasmid RSF1010 (Scholz et al., 1989); repB
   4341..4415    +  ncRNA          Plasmid R1162: Accession: RF00043 - R1162-like plasmid antisense RNA
   4409..5248    +  CDS            RSF1010 RepA: replication protein A of the broad-host-range plasmid RSF1010 (Scholz et al., 1989); repA
   5235..6086    +  CDS            RSF1010 RepC (fragment): replication protein C of the broad-host-range plasmid RSF1010 (Scholz et al., 1989); repC
   6261..7076    +  CDS            KanR: aminoglycoside phosphotransferase; aph(3')-Ia; confers resistance to kanamycin in bacteria or G418 (Geneticin®) in eukaryotes
   7122..7149    -  terminator     T7Te terminator: phage T7 early transcription terminator
   7165..7236    -  terminator     rrnB T1 terminator: transcription terminator T1 from the E. coli rrnB gene
