[The description below was written by a language model from this plasmid's Addgene catalogue record and pLannotate feature annotations shown in this document.]
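Description:
pBTK527 is an empty, pre-assembled backbone from the Bee Microbiome Toolkit (BTK), a Golden Gate-style modular cloning system for building broad-host-range plasmids. It is based on the RSF1010 replicon, is about 7.5 kb, and is catalogued as a low-copy synthetic biology vector maintained in E. coli under kanamycin selection. According to the record it carries ConLS' and ConRE' connectors, which make it ready to act as the destination vector in Stage 2 assembly, where several previously built transcriptional units are joined into one multigene plasmid. The connectors themselves are not picked up in the automated feature tables, and no insert is present.

Two full-length sequence records of identical size, one from the depositor and one from repository sequencing, show the same set of elements in opposite orientation with different start points. Both contain the RSF1010 oriV together with the RepA, RepB and RepC proteins it needs, so replication is largely independent of host factors and can occur in many Gram-negative bacteria. An R1162-like antisense RNA involved in regulating the replication genes is also annotated. The mobilization region is retained: oriT, mobC, mobB and the mobA/repB relaxase-primase gene, which allows the plasmid to be transferred by conjugation when a helper supplies the transfer machinery. This is useful for bacteria that are hard to transform directly. Selection comes from an aph(3')-Ia kanamycin resistance gene; a short additional fragment resembling a kanamycin resistance gene is also detected elsewhere. The rrnB T1 and T7Te terminators lie next to the marker, where they probably insulate the assembly site from readthrough transcription. The associated publication describes use of the toolkit for engineering bee gut microbiome bacteria.
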