Addgene plasmid #110605: pBTK527
Purpose: (Empty Backbone) BTK Assembled plasmid- ready for Stage 2 assembly (ConLS' and ConRE' connectors with kanamycin resistance)
Depositing lab: Jeffrey Barrick. Depositing organization: University of Texas at Austin. Publication: Genetic Engineering of Bee Gut Microbiome Bacteria with a Toolkit for Modular Assembly of Broad-Host-Range Plasmids. Leonard SP, Perutka J, Powell JE, Geng P, Richhart DD, Byrom M, Kar S, Davies BW, Ellington AD, Moran NA, Barrick JE. ACS Synth Biol. 2018 May 18;7(5):1279-1290. doi: 10.1021/acssynbio.7b00399. Epub 2018 Apr 13. PubMed 29608282.
Backbone
  Vector backbone: RSF1010
  Vector type: Synthetic Biology
Growth in bacteria
  Bacterial resistance: Kanamycin, 50 μg/mL
  Growth temperature: 37°C
  Growth strain: DH5alpha
  Copy number: Low Copy
Gene/Insert
  Gene/Insert name: None
Terms and licenses: Academic/Nonprofit Terms; Industry Terms
How to cite: pBTK527 was a gift from Jeffrey Barrick (Addgene plasmid # 110605 ; http://n2t.net/addgene:110605 ; RRID:Addgene_110605)
